Addgene plasmid #16589: pHA-PUMA DeltaBH3
Depositing lab: Bert Vogelstein. Depositing organization: Johns Hopkins University and School of Medicine. Publication: PUMA induces the rapid apoptosis of colorectal cancer cells. Yu J, Zhang L, Hwang PM, Kinzler KW, Vogelstein B. Mol Cell. 2001 Mar . 7(3):673-82. 10.1016/S1097-2765(01)00213-1 PubMed 11463391.
Backbone
  Vector backbone: pCEP4
  Backbone manufacturer: Invitrogen
  Backbone size w/o insert (bp): 10400
  Vector type: Mammalian Expression
  Selectable markers: Hygromycin
Growth in bacteria
  Bacterial resistance: Ampicillin, 100 μg/mL
  Growth temperature: 37°C
  Growth strain: DH5alpha
  Copy number: High Copy
Gene/Insert
  Gene/Insert name: PUMA (alt name: p53 upregulated modulator of apoptosis)
  Species: H. sapiens (human)
  Insert size (bp): 550
  Mutation: BH3 domain deleted
  Entrez Gene: BBC3 (a.k.a. JFY-1, JFY1, PUMA)
  Tag / fusion protein: 2x HA (N terminal on insert)
  Cloning method: Restriction Enzyme; 5′ cloning site KpnI (not destroyed); 3′ cloning site BamHI (not destroyed)
  Sequencing primers: 5′ CMV-F
Terms and licenses: Academic/Nonprofit Terms; Industry Terms: Not Available to Industry
Depositor comments: Contains a 15-amino acid deletion encompassing the BH3 domain (AA 136–145).
How to cite: pHA-PUMA DeltaBH3 was a gift from Bert Vogelstein (Addgene plasmid # 16589 ; http://n2t.net/addgene:16589 ; RRID:Addgene_16589)
