[The description below was written by a language model from this plasmid's Addgene catalogue record.]
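Description:
pHA-PUMA DeltaBH3 is a mammalian expression plasmid built on the Invitrogen pCEP4 backbone (about 10.4 kb without insert). It carries a mutant form of human PUMA (p53 upregulated modulator of apoptosis, gene symbol BBC3). It is propagated in E. coli as a high-copy plasmid under ampicillin selection, and transfected mammalian cells can be selected with hygromycin. pCEP4 is generally known as an episomal vector that uses Epstein-Barr virus oriP and EBNA-1 for extrachromosomal maintenance in primate cells, with a CMV promoter driving the insert. The record does not list these elements, but naming CMV-F as the 5′ sequencing primer is consistent with CMV-driven expression.

The insert is roughly 550 bp and was cloned between KpnI and BamHI sites, both of which are retained. It encodes PUMA with two copies of the HA epitope fused to the N terminus, which allows detection or immunoprecipitation with anti-HA antibodies. The defining feature is removal of the BH3 domain. The depositor describes this as a 15-amino-acid deletion encompassing the domain, although the residue range quoted (136–145) spans fewer than 15 positions, so the exact boundaries are not clear from the record. BH3 domains are the short helical motifs through which BH3-only proteins such as PUMA bind Bcl-2 family members to trigger apoptosis, so this mutant would be expected to lack that activity. The associated publication concerns PUMA-induced apoptosis in colorectal cancer cells. In that setting the construct most plausibly serves as a loss-of-function control alongside wild-type HA-PUMA, to test whether cell killing and protein interactions depend on the BH3 domain.
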