>Addgene plasmid #16589 | pHA-PUMA DeltaBH3 | addgene partial sequence | sequence record 23012 | 16589 with CMV-F
ATAGCAGAGCTCGTTTAGTGAACCGATCAGATCTCTAGAAGCTGGGTACCGAAATGGGATACCATTTTCC
AGATTACGCGTTCGATACGATGTTCCAGATTACGCAAGCTTGATGGCCCGCGCACGCCAGGAGGGCAGCT
CCCCGGAGCCCGTAGAGGGCCTGGCCCGCGACGGCCCGCGCCCCTTCCCGCTCGGCCGCCTGGTGCCCTC
GGCAGTGTCCTGCGGCCTCTGCGAGCCCGGCCTGGCTGCCGCCCNNGNCGNCNCAACCCTGTTGNCCNCT
GGCTACCTCTGCACCCTTACTGCNAAATGNNGAGCNACACAGAACGGCNCTGAAGGGATTC
